>Addgene plasmid #44542 | pPK612 | addgene partial sequence | sequence record 64143 | yHHF2pro-F 5'-CCTACATCTTGTTCAAAAGAGTAGC-3'
CCGGTAGAGGTAAAGGTGGTAAAGGTCTAGGAAAAGGTGGTGCCAAGCGTCACAGAAAGATTCTAAGAGA
TAACATTCAAGGTATCACTAAGCCAGCTATCAGAAGATTAGCTAGAAGAGGTGGTGTCAAGCGTATTTCT
GGTTTGATCTACGAAGAAGTCAGAGCCGTCTTGAAATCCTTCTTGGAATCCGTCATCAGGGACTCTGTTA
CTTACACTGAACACGCCAAGAGAAAGACTGTTACTTCTTTGGATGTTGTTTATGCTTTGAAGGGTAGAAC
CTTATATGGTTTCGGTGGTTAAACAATCGGTGGTTAAACAATCGGTGTTTGAAATTATTTTCATGCCTTT
CAAAAAATAAAATAACGATCATTCTATTGGGAATATAATAGAACCTTATGTATGCATTTTTCGGTTTTTT
ATTATTTCATGTACTATATATATTAAAAATAAGTCTCAATAAAAGAAACTAGTTTCCGAACTGTCTTAGA
TAGTCTTCCCTTATGTGCTCCTCCATTTCATTGCCGTTGAGTGCTTCGACGTGGCGTTCGTGTCCCCTCT
GTTGGTTAAGCAGATTTACCCAAATATTTACGCAGAAACCCATGGAATCCTCAATTTCACGCTTTTTCTT
GGGACATCTGCACCTGCAGCCACACCCAAATTCCCTTCCCTCGTCGTAGGCCGCGTTTTTACGTTTGAAT
TTTGAGTCACTGGCTAAGTAGGAGAATTCTTGAAGACGAAAGGGCCTCGTGATACGCCTATTTTTATAGG
TTAATGTCATGATAATAATGGTTTCTT
