[The description below was written by a language model from this plasmid's Addgene catalogue record.]
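Description:
pPK612 is a yeast expression plasmid built on the pUK499 backbone and carrying a mutant allele of hhf2, one of the two Saccharomyces cerevisiae genes that encode histone H4. The insert is recorded with a deletion designated del(92-93), a small deletion near the C-terminal end of this roughly 100-residue protein if the numbering refers to amino acid positions, which the record does not say explicitly. The gene was introduced by restriction cloning between BamHI and HindIII sites, and the record does not say whether those sites survive in the final plasmid.

For propagation in E. coli the plasmid confers ampicillin resistance. Its bacterial copy number is listed as unknown. The record gives no feature table, so several details central to its use in yeast are not stated: the yeast selectable marker, the type of yeast replication element (centromeric or 2μ), and the promoter driving hhf2, which may or may not be the native one.

The associated study examined how deletions in histone H4 affect yeast, reporting that the highly conserved N terminus is dispensable for growth yet required to repress the silent mating loci. pPK612 appears to belong to that series of H4 deletion alleles, which are typically supplied as the only source of H4 in strains lacking the chromosomal copies. This allows the contribution of individual regions of the protein to viability, chromatin function and silencing to be assessed. The specific phenotype of the 92-93 deletion is not given in the record.
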