Addgene plasmid #44542: pPK612
Depositing lab: Michael Grunstein. Depositing organization: University of California, Los Angeles (UCLA). Publication: Extremely conserved histone H4 N terminus is dispensable for growth but essential for repressing the silent mating loci in yeast. Kayne PS, Kim UJ, Han M, Mullen JR, Yoshizaki F, Grunstein M. Cell. 1988 Oct 7;55(1):27-39. 10.1016/0092-8674(88)90006-2 PubMed 3048701.
Backbone
  Vector backbone: pUK499
  Vector type: Yeast Expression
Growth in bacteria
  Bacterial resistance: Ampicillin, 100 μg/mL
  Growth temperature: 37°C
  Growth strain: XL1 Blue
  Copy number: Unknown
Gene/Insert
  Gene/Insert name: hhf2
  Mutation: del (92-93)
  Cloning method: Restriction Enzyme; 5′ cloning site BamH I (unknown if destroyed); 3′ cloning site HindIII (unknown if destroyed)
  Sequencing primers: 5′ CCTACATCTTGTTCAAAAGAGTAGC
Terms and licenses: Academic/Nonprofit Terms; Industry Terms: Not Available to Industry
How to cite: pPK612 was a gift from Michael Grunstein (Addgene plasmid # 44542 ; http://n2t.net/addgene:44542 ; RRID:Addgene_44542)
